Addgene plasmid #103953: DLG4_PDZ_3
Purpose: Protein expression and purification of PSD95 PDZ3 domain
Depositing lab: Sachdev Sidhu. Publication: A specificity map for the PDZ domain family. Tonikian R, Zhang Y, Sazinsky SL, Currell B, Yeh JH, Reva B, Held HA, Appleton BA, Evangelista M, Wu Y, Xin X, Chan AC, Seshagiri S, Lasky LA, Sander C, Boone C, Bader GD, Sidhu SS. PLoS Biol. 2008 Sep 30;6(9):e239. doi: 10.1371/journal.pbio.0060239. PubMed 18828675.
Backbone
  Vector backbone: pGEX-6P-1
  Backbone size w/o insert (bp): 4984
  Vector type: Bacterial Expression
Growth in bacteria
  Bacterial resistance: Ampicillin, 100 μg/mL
  Growth temperature: 37°C
  Growth strain: DH5alpha
  Copy number: Unknown
Gene/Insert
  Gene/Insert name: DLG4 (alt name: PSD95 PDZ3)
  Species: H. sapiens (human)
  Entrez Gene: DLG4 (a.k.a. MRD62, PSD95, SAP-90, SAP90)
  Promoter: tac
  Tag / fusion protein: GST (N terminal on backbone)
  Cloning method: Restriction Enzyme; 5′ cloning site unknown (unknown if destroyed); 3′ cloning site unknown (unknown if destroyed)
  Sequencing primers: 5′ pGEX Fwd
Terms and licenses: Academic/Nonprofit Terms; Industry Terms: Not Available to Industry
How to cite: DLG4_PDZ_3 was a gift from Sachdev Sidhu (Addgene plasmid # 103953 ; http://n2t.net/addgene:103953 ; RRID:Addgene_103953)
