[The description below was written by a language model from this plasmid's Addgene catalogue record and pLannotate feature annotations shown in this document.]
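Description:
DLG4_PDZ_3 is a bacterial expression plasmid built on the pGEX-6P-1 backbone for producing and purifying the third PDZ domain of human DLG4 (PSD95), a postsynaptic scaffolding protein that clusters synaptic proteins such as NMDA receptor subunits and shaker-type potassium channels. The sequenced plasmid is about 5.3 kb. It replicates in E. coli from a ColE1/pMB1-type origin and is selected with ampicillin through the β-lactamase (AmpR) gene and its own promoter. The catalogue lists the copy number as unknown. Short remnants of rop and the pBR322 bom region are annotated, as is a lacZα segment with its lac promoter, operator and CAP site, all of which are backbone carry-over rather than functional parts of the payload.

The expression cassette begins with the hybrid trp/lac tac promoter followed by a lac operator, so transcription is repressed by the plasmid-encoded lac repressor (lacI, with its own promoter) and can be induced with IPTG. This drives an open reading frame encoding Schistosoma japonicum glutathione S-transferase, followed after a short linker region by a roughly 320 bp DLG4 fragment corresponding to the PDZ3 domain. The product is an N-terminally GST-tagged PDZ domain that can be captured by glutathione affinity. The pGEX-6P series normally carries a protease cleavage site between GST and the insert, but that element is not annotated in the feature table. The restriction sites used for cloning are not recorded. The associated work concerns mapping binding specificities across the PDZ domain family, so the purified fusion protein is suited to peptide-binding and interaction studies.
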