Features (pLannotate 1.2.2; 17 found; start..end, strand, type, name):
      1..29      +  promoter       tac promoter: strong E. coli promoter; hybrid between the trp and lac UV5 promoters
     37..53      +  protein_bind   lac operator: The lac repressor binds to the lac operator to inhibit transcription in E. coli. This inhibition can be relieved by adding lactose or isopropyl-β-D-thiogalactopyranoside (IPTG). lac repressor encoded by lacI
     76..729     +  CDS            GST26_SCHJA: Experimental evidence at protein level: Swiss-Prot protein existence level 1. GST isoenzymes appear to play a central role in the parasite detoxification system. Other functions are also suspected including a role in increasing the solubility of haematin in the parasite gut. From Schistosoma japonicum (Blood fluke).
    769..1092    +  CDS            DLG4 (fragment): DLG4_HUMAN - Also known as PSD95. Experimental evidence at protein level: Swiss-Prot protein existence level 1. Postsynaptic scaffolding protein that plays a critical role in synaptogenesis and synaptic plasticity by providing a platform for the postsynaptic clustering of crucial synaptic proteins. Interacts with the cytoplasmic tail of NMDA receptor subunits and shaker-type potassium channels. Required for synaptic plasticity associated with NMDA receptor signaling. Overexpression or depletion of DLG4 changes the ratio of excitatory to inhibitory synapses in hippocampal neurons. May reduce th
   1133..1172    +  CDS            rop (fragment): Rop protein, which maintains plasmids at low copy number; rop
   1274..1314    +  misc_feature   bom (fragment): basis of mobility region from pBR322
   1419..1523    +  promoter       AmpR promoter: bla
   1524..2384    +  CDS            AmpR: β-lactamase; bla; confers resistance to ampicillin, carbenicillin, and related antibiotics
   2555..3143    +  rep_origin     ori: high-copy-number ColE1/pMB1/pBR322/pUC origin of replication
   3329..3380    -  misc_feature   bom (fragment): basis of mobility region from pBR322
   3387..3464    +  promoter       lacI promoter: lacI
   3465..4547    +  CDS            lacI: lac repressor; lacI; The lac repressor binds to the lac operator to inhibit transcription in E. coli. This inhibition can be relieved by adding lactose or isopropyl-β-D-thiogalactopyranoside (IPTG).
   4560..4581    +  protein_bind   CAP binding site: CAP binding activates transcription in the presence of cAMP. E. coli catabolite activator protein
   4596..4626    +  promoter       lac promoter: promoter for the E. coli lac operon
   4634..4650    +  protein_bind   lac operator: The lac repressor binds to the lac operator to inhibit transcription in E. coli. This inhibition can be relieved by adding lactose or isopropyl-β-D-thiogalactopyranoside (IPTG). lac repressor encoded by lacI
   4670..4843    +  CDS            lacZα: LacZα fragment of β-galactosidase; lacZ fragment
   5107..5223    -  CDS            yciV (fragment): RNAAM_ECOLI - Also known as trpH From Escherichia coli (strain K12).
>Addgene plasmid #103953 | DLG4_PDZ_3 | addgene full sequence | sequence record 200412 | Addgene NGS Result
TTGACAATTAATCATCGGCTCGTATAATGTGTGGAATTGTGAGCGGATAACAATTTCACACAGGAAACAG
TATTCATGTCCCCTATACTAGGTTATTGGAAAATTAAGGGCCTTGTGCAACCCACTCGACTTCTTTTGGA
ATATCTTGAAGAAAAATATGAAGAGCATTTGTATGAGCGCGATGAAGGTGATAAATGGCGAAACAAAAAG
TTTGAATTGGGTTTGGAGTTTCCCAATCTTCCTTATTATATTGATGGTGATGTTAAATTAACACAGTCTA
TGGCCATCATACGTTATATAGCTGACAAGCACAACATGTTGGGTGGTTGTCCAAAAGAGCGTGCAGAGAT
TTCAATGCTTGAAGGAGCGGTTTTGGATATTAGATACGGTGTTTCGAGAATTGCATATAGTAAAGACTTT
GAAACTCTCAAAGTTGATTTTCTTAGCAAGCTACCTGAAATGCTGAAAATGTTCGAAGATCGTTTATGTC
ATAAAACATATTTAAATGGTGATCATGTAACCCATCCTGACTTCATGTTGTATGACGCTCTTGATGTTGT
TTTATACATGGACCCAATGTGCCTGGATGCGTTCCCAAAATTAGTTTGTTTTAAAAAACGTATTGAAGCT
ATCCCACAAATTGATAAGTACTTGAAATCCAGCAAGTATATAGCATGGCCTTTGCAGGGCTGGCAAGCCA
CGTTTGGTGGTGGCGACCATCCTCCAAAATCGGATCTGGAAGTTCTGTTCCAGGGGCCCCTGGGATCCTA
CTCTCCAGTGGCCAAGGACCTGCTCGGGGAGGAAGACATTCCCCGAGAACCGAGGCGAATTGTGATCCAC
CGGGGCTCCACGGGCCTGGGCTTCAACATCGTGGGTGGCGAGGACGGTGAAGGCATCTTCATCTCCTTTA
TCCTGGCCGGGGGCCCTGCAGACCTCAGTGGGGAGCTGCGGAAGGGGGACCAGATCCTGTCGGTCAACGG
TGTGGACCTCCGAAATGCCAGCCATGAGCAGGCTGCCATTGCCCTGAAGAATGCGGGTCAGACGGTCACG
ATCATCGCTCAGTATAAACCAGAAGAGTACAGCCGATTCGAGTGAGTCGACTCGAGCGGCCGCATCGTGA
CTGACTGACGATCTGCCTCGCGCGTTTCGGTGATGACGGTGAAAACCTCTGACACATGCAGCTCCCGGAG
ACGGTCACAGCTTGTCTGTAAGCGGATGCCGGGAGCAGACAAGCCCGTCAGGGCGCGTCAGCGGGTGTTG
GCGGGTGTCGGGGCGCAGCCATGACCCAGTCACGTAGCGATAGCGGAGTGTATAATTCTTGAAGACGAAA
GGGCCTCGTGATACGCCTATTTTTATAGGTTAATGTCATGATAATAATGGTTTCTTAGACGTCAGGTGGC
ACTTTTCGGGGAAATGTGCGCGGAACCCCTATTTGTTTATTTTTCTAAATACATTCAAATATGTATCCGC
TCATGAGACAATAACCCTGATAAATGCTTCAATAATATTGAAAAAGGAAGAGTATGAGTATTCAACATTT
CCGTGTCGCCCTTATTCCCTTTTTTGCGGCATTTTGCCTTCCTGTTTTTGCTCACCCAGAAACGCTGGTG
AAAGTAAAAGATGCTGAAGATCAGTTGGGTGCACGAGTGGGTTACATCGAACTGGATCTCAACAGCGGTA
AGATCCTTGAGAGTTTTCGCCCCGAAGAACGTTTTCCAATGATGAGCACTTTTAAAGTTCTGCTATGTGG
CGCGGTATTATCCCGTGTTGACGCCGGGCAAGAGCAACTCGGTCGCCGCATACACTATTCTCAGAATGAC
TTGGTTGAGTACTCACCAGTCACAGAAAAGCATCTTACGGATGGCATGACAGTAAGAGAATTATGCAGTG
CTGCCATAACCATGAGTGATAACACTGCGGCCAACTTACTTCTGACAACGATCGGAGGACCGAAGGAGCT
AACCGCTTTTTTGCACAACATGGGGGATCATGTAACTCGCCTTGATCGTTGGGAACCGGAGCTGAATGAA
GCCATACCAAACGACGAGCGTGACACCACGATGCCTGCAGCAATGGCAACAACGTTGCGCAAACTATTAA
CTGGCGAACTACTTACTCTAGCTTCCCGGCAACAATTAATAGACTGGATGGAGGCGGATAAAGTTGCAGG
ACCACTTCTGCGCTCGGCCCTTCCGGCTGGCTGGTTTATTGCTGATAAATCTGGAGCCGGTGAGCGTGGG
TCTCGCGGTATCATTGCAGCACTGGGGCCAGATGGTAAGCCCTCCCGTATCGTAGTTATCTACACGACGG
GGAGTCAGGCAACTATGGATGAACGAAATAGACAGATCGCTGAGATAGGTGCCTCACTGATTAAGCATTG
GTAACTGTCAGACCAAGTTTACTCATATATACTTTAGATTGATTTAAAACTTCATTTTTAATTTAAAAGG
ATCTAGGTGAAGATCCTTTTTGATAATCTCATGACCAAAATCCCTTAACGTGAGTTTTCGTTCCACTGAG
CGTCAGACCCCGTAGAAAAGATCAAAGGATCTTCTTGAGATCCTTTTTTTCTGCGCGTAATCTGCTGCTT
GCAAACAAAAAAACCACCGCTACCAGCGGTGGTTTGTTTGCCGGATCAAGAGCTACCAACTCTTTTTCCG
AAGGTAACTGGCTTCAGCAGAGCGCAGATACCAAATACTGTCCTTCTAGTGTAGCCGTAGTTAGGCCACC
ACTTCAAGAACTCTGTAGCACCGCCTACATACCTCGCTCTGCTAATCCTGTTACCAGTGGCTGCTGCCAG
TGGCGATAAGTCGTGTCTTACCGGGTTGGACTCAAGACGATAGTTACCGGATAAGGCGCAGCGGTCGGGC
TGAACGGGGGGTTCGTGCACACAGCCCAGCTTGGAGCGAACGACCTACACCGAACTGAGATACCTACAGC
GTGAGCTATGAGAAAGCGCCACGCTTCCCGAAGGGAGAAAGGCGGACAGGTATCCGGTAAGCGGCAGGGT
CGGAACAGGAGAGCGCACGAGGGAGCTTCCAGGGGGAAACGCCTGGTATCTTTATAGTCCTGTCGGGTTT
CGCCACCTCTGACTTGAGCGTCGATTTTTGTGATGCTCGTCAGGGGGGCGGAGCCTATGGAAAAACGCCA
GCAACGCGGCCTTTTTACGGTTCCTGGCCTTTTGCTGGCCTTTTGCTCACATGTTCTTTCCTGCGTTATC
CCCTGATTCTGTGGATAACCGTATTACCGCCTTTGAGTGAGCTGATACCGCTCGCCGCAGCCGAACGACC
GAGCGCAGCGAGTCAGTGAGCGAGGAAGCGGAAGAGCGCCTGATGCGGTATTTTCTCCTTACGCATCTGT
GCGGTATTTCACACCGCATAAATTCCGACACCATCGAATGGCGCAAAACCTTTCGCGGTATGGCATGATA
GCGCCCGGAAGAGAGTCAATTCAGGGTGGTGAATGTGAAACCAGTAACGTTATACGATGTCGCAGAGTAT
GCCGGTGTCTCTTATCAGACCGTTTCCCGCGTGGTGAACCAGGCCAGCCACGTTTCTGCGAAAACGCGGG
AAAAAGTGGAAGCGGCGATGGCGGAGCTGAATTACATTCCCAACCGCGTGGCACAACAACTGGCGGGCAA
ACAGTCGTTGCTGATTGGCGTTGCCACCTCCAGTCTGGCCCTGCACGCGCCGTCGCAAATTGTCGCGGCG
ATTAAATCTCGCGCCGATCAACTGGGTGCCAGCGTGGTGGTGTCGATGGTAGAACGAAGCGGCGTCGAAG
CCTGTAAAGCGGCGGTGCACAATCTTCTCGCGCAACGCGTCAGTGGGCTGATCATTAACTATCCGCTGGA
TGACCAGGATGCCATTGCTGTGGAAGCTGCCTGCACTAATGTTCCGGCGTTATTTCTTGATGTCTCTGAC
CAGACACCCATCAACAGTATTATTTTCTCCCATGAAGACGGTACGCGACTGGGCGTGGAGCATCTGGTCG
CATTGGGTCACCAGCAAATCGCGCTGTTAGCGGGCCCATTAAGTTCTGTCTCGGCGCGTCTGCGTCTGGC
TGGCTGGCATAAATATCTCACTCGCAATCAAATTCAGCCGATAGCGGAACGGGAAGGCGACTGGAGTGCC
ATGTCCGGTTTTCAACAAACCATGCAAATGCTGAATGAGGGCATCGTTCCCACTGCGATGCTGGTTGCCA
ACGATCAGATGGCGCTGGGCGCAATGCGCGCCATTACCGAGTCCGGGCTGCGCGTTGGTGCGGATATCTC
GGTAGTGGGATACGACGATACCGAAGACAGCTCATGTTATATCCCGCCGTTAACCACCATCAAACAGGAT
TTTCGCCTGCTGGGGCAAACCAGCGTGGACCGCTTGCTGCAACTCTCTCAGGGCCAGGCGGTGAAGGGCA
ATCAGCTGTTGCCCGTCTCACTGGTGAAAAGAAAAACCACGCTAGCGCCCAATACGCAAACCGCCTCTCC
CCGCGCGTTGGCCGATTCATTAATGCAGCTGGCACGACAGGTTTCCCGACTGGAAAGCGGGCAGTGAGCG
CAACGCAATTAATGTAAGTTAGCTCACTCATTAGGCACCCCAGGCTTTACACTTTATGCTTCCGGCTCGT
ATGTTGTGTGGAATTGTGAGCGGATAACAATTTCACACAGGAAACAGCTATGACCATGATTACGGATTCA
CTGGCCGTCGTTTTACAACGTCGTGACTGGGAAAACCCTGGCGTTACCCAACTTAATCGCCTTGCAGCAC
ATCCCCCTTTCGCCAGCTGGCGTAATAGCGAAGAGGCCCGCACCGATCGCCCTTCCCAACAGTTGCGCAG
CCTGAATGGCGAATGGCGCTTTGCCTGGTTTCCGGCACCAGAAGCGGTGCCGGAAAGCTGGCTGGAGTGC
GATCTTCCTGAGGCCGATACTGTCGTCGTCCCCTCAAACTGGCAGATGCACGGTTACGATGCGCCCATCT
ACACCAACGTGACCTATCCCATTACGGTCAATCCGCCGTTTGTTCCCACGGAGAATCCGACGGGTTGTTA
CTCGCTCACATTTAATGTTGATGAAAGCTGGCTACAGGAAGGCCAGACGCGAATTATTTTTGATGGCGTT
GGAATTAGCTTATCGACTGCACGGTGCACCAATGCTTCTGGCGTCAGGCAGCCATCGGAAGCTGTGGTAT
GGCTGTGCAGGTCGTAAATCACTGCATAATTCGTGTCGCTCAAGGCGCACTCCCGTTCTGGATAATGTTT
TTTGCGCCGACATCATAACGGTTCTGGCAAATATTCTGAAATGAGCTG
